>Addgene plasmid #238339 | proUBI10::VIH2-FL::FLAG-R722S-D724A-T726A | addgene full sequence | sequence record 475900 | Addgene NGS Result
TTTCCATAGGCTCCGCCCCCCTGACGAGCATCACAAAAATCGACGCTCAAGTCAGAGGTGGCGAAACCCG
ACAGGACTATAAAGATACCAGGCGTTTCCCCCTGGAAGCTCCCTCGTGCGCTCTCCTGTTCCGACCCTGC
CGCTTACCGGATACCTGTCCGCCTTTCTCCCTTCGGGAAGCGTGGCGCTTTCTCATAGCTCACGCTGTAG
GTATCTCAGTTCGGTGTAGGTCGTTCGCTCCAAGCTGGGCTGTGTGCACGAACCCCCCGTTCAGCCCGAC
CGCTGCGCCTTATCCGGTAACTATCGTCTTGAGTCCAACCCGGTAAGACACGACTTATCGCCACTGGCAG
CAGCCACTGGTAACAGGATTAGCAGAGCGAGGTATGTAGGCGGTGCTACAGAGTTCTTGAAGTGGTGGCC
TAACTACGGCTACACTAGAAGGACAGTATTTGGTATCTGCGCTCTGCTGAAGCCAGTTACCTTCGGAAAA
AGAGTTGGTAGCTCTTGATCCGGCAAACAAACCACCGCTGGTAGCGGTGGTTTTTTTGTTTGCAAGCAGC
AGATTACGCGCAGAAAAAAAGGATCTCAAGAAGATCCTTTGATCTTTTCTACGGGGTCTGACGCTCATCG
GAAGAACGGCAACTAAGCTGCCGGGTTTGAAACACGGATGATCTCGCGGAGGGTAGCATGTTGATTGTAA
CGATGACAGAGCGTTGCTGCCTGTGATCAATTCGGGCACGAACCCAGTGGACATAAGCCTGTTCGGTTCG
TAAGCTGTAATGCAAGTAGCGTATGCGCTCACGCAACTGGTCCAGAACCTTGACCGAACGCAGCGGTGGT
AACGGCGCAGTGGCGGTTTTCATGGCTTGTTATGACTGTTTTTTTGGGGTACAGTCTATGCCTCGGGCAT
CCAAGCAGCAAGCGCGTTACGCCGTGGGTCGATGTTTGATGTTATGGAGCAGCAACGATGTTACGCAGCA
GGGCAGTCGCCCTAAAACAAAGTTAAACATCATGGGGGAAGCGGTGATCGCCGAAGTATCGACTCAACTA
TCAGAGGTAGTTGGCGTCATCGAGCGCCATCTCGAACCGACGTTGCTGGCCGTACATTTGTACGGCTCCG
CAGTGGATGGCGGCCTGAAGCCACACAGTGATATTGATTTGCTGGTTACGGTGACCGTAAGGCTTGATGA
AACAACGCGGCGAGCTTTGATCAACGACCTTTTGGAAACTTCGGCTTCCCCTGGAGAGAGCGAGATTCTC
CGCGCTGTAGAAGTCACCATTGTTGTGCACGACGACATCATTCCGTGGCGTTATCCAGCTAAGCGCGAAC
TGCAATTTGGAGAATGGCAGCGCAATGACATTCTTGCAGGTATCTTCGAGCCAGCCACGATCGACATTGA
TCTGGCTATCTTGCTGACAAAAGCAAGAGAACATAGCGTTGCCTTGGTAGGTCCAGCGGCGGAGGAACTC
TTTGATCCGGTTCCTGAACAGGATCTATTTGAGGCGCTAAATGAAACCTTAACGCTATGGAACTCGCCGC
CCGACTGGGCTGGCGATGAGCGAAATGTAGTGCTTACGTTGTCCCGCATTTGGTACAGCGCAGTAACCGG
CAAAATCGCGCCGAAGGATGTCGCTGCCGACTGGGCAATGGAGCGCCTGCCGGCCCAGTATCAGCCCGTC
ATACTTGAAGCTAGACAGGCTTATCTTGGACAAGAAGAAGATCGCTTGGCCTCGCGCGCAGATCAGTTGG
AAGAATTTGTCCACTACGTGAAAGGCGAGATCACCAAGGTAGTCGGCAAATAATGTCTAGCTAGAAATTC
GTTCAAGCCGACGCCGCTTCGCGGCGCGGCTTAACTCAAGCGTTAGATGCACTAAGCACATAATTGCTCA
CAGCCAAACTATCAGGTCAAGTCTGCTTTTATTATTTTTAAGCGTGCATAATAAGCCCTACACAAATTGG
GAGATATATCATGCATGACCAAAATCCCTTAACGTGAGTTTTCGTTCCACTGAGCGTCAGACCCCGTAGA
AAAGATCAAAGGATCTTCTGCCGGTAACATGAGCAAAGTCTGCCGCCTTACAACGGCTCTCCCGCTGACG
CCGTCCCGGACTGATGGGCTGCCTGTATCGAGTGGTGATTTTGTGCCGAGCTGCCGGTCGGGGAGCTGTT
GGCTGGCTGGTGGCAGGATATATTGTGGTGTAAACAAATTGACGCTTAGACGGATTACGGAAGACAATGA
GGACACTTCTATTTAGATACAAAATTGAAGCAATTTTCACCAATTTAATGCCAAAATTTAAAACAACGCT
GATAAAGTGAAACTTGATTCGATTTATATTTCAACCGAAACTGCTGAAGCAAGAAGAAAAAGCGTAATTA
CACATAACAAGAACGCTACCGCAAACTACTAAACGCCAAACCCAATACAAAAGTAAAACGCAGACGCTTA
AGTGAGAAACCCAGAAAACACAAACGCGGATCTGAAAAACTCTAATCACTTGTGCCCCAGTTTGCTAGGG
AGGTCGCAGTATCTGGCCACAGCCACCTCGTGCTGCTCGACGTAGGTTTCTTTGTCGGCCTCCTTGATTC
TTTCCAGTCTGTGGTCCACATAGTAGACGCCGGGCATCTTGAGGTTCTTAGCGGGTTTCTTGGATCTGTA
TGTGGTCTTGAAGTTGCAGATCAGGTGGCCCCCGCCCACGAGCTTCAGGGCCATGTCGCTTCTGCCTTCC
AGTCCTCCGTCAGCTGGATACAGCATCTCGGTGTTGGCTTCCCAGCCGAGTGTTTTCTTCTGCATCACAG
GGCCGTTGGATGGGAAGTTCACCCCTCTGATCTTGACGTTGTAGATGAGGCAGCCGTCCTGGAGGCTGGT
GTCCTGAGTAGCGGTCAGCACACCTCCGTCCTCGTATGTGGTGACTCTCTCCCATGTGAAGCCCTCAGGG
AAGGACTGCTTAAAGAAGTCGGGGATGCCCTGGGTGTGGTTGATGAAGGTTCTGCTGCCGTACATGAAGC
TGGTAGCCAGGATGTCGAAGGCGAAGGGGAGAGGGCCGCCCTCGACCACCTTGATTCTCATGGTCTGGGT
GCCCTCGTAGGGCTTGCCTTCGCCCTCGGATGTGCACTTGAAGTGGTGGTTGTTCACGGTGCCCTCCATG
TACAGCTTCATGTGCATGTTCTCCTTAATCAGCTCGCTCATAGTAGTGTGCTGGCCACCACGAGTACGGT
CACGGTCATGTTCCCCACCAGTATGTTGCTGTCCGTAGTACTGAGCTCTGTCTTTCAGATCCTGAGCTTT
GCTTCCCAACTTCATCCTTGCACTGTCCAACTTGTCTGATCCCTGTGGGTGCTCTCCCGTTGCGTACCTA
TTCACAATCAATAGGTATCATACCAAGCATTTTACCTATATAGATGATATACACAGACACATTCAAGCTA
GCTAGGTCAAATTTCGTATTTAGTTAACCAAATGTTCCCTAGAATTTGCAATTTCTTATTGTTACATTTG
TTATTCGACCAAAAAAATTGATCCAAAGCTACTGGCTCAACACATGCATGCACATATTGCACAAAATTAT
GAAGTAAGATGATAAATGTGTGCTTACTTGTAAATCCAAGAGAAAACGGTTATAGCGGCAATGCCAAACC
CTCCAGAGGAAAGAAAACCGGTGATGAGGAGTGCAACTGTGATGAGAGCCGGGACAAGGATTGGGCTGAA
GATAACGAGCAGAGGTGTTGCAACAGTCAAAGCTATGACAGTTCCAACAAGGGTAAGGCTGGAGAGAACA
AGGAGGGAACCACCAGCTGTGACAGCAGTTGCAGCTTTAGCAATCTGCCTAGACTTGGAGTAGTCAGATC
CTCGTCCGGACATCTGGTACTGGTCACGGTCACGGCCCATCATCGGGTACTGGTCCCTGCCGATGATATC
GTGATGGGTTCCTCTAGCTGTATCCGCCATTTTTTTGTTCTTGTTTACTAGAGAGAATGAGATTTTGAAT
GAGAGATTGATCAAAAAGATGTGTATATATTTTGGAAGAGGTAGGAGTGTTTGTTAGATATATTAAGAAA
GGAGACGAGAAGTCACGTGTCAATGGAGACATCATGCAATTGTAGGCCACGTGTTAATGGCGTCACCATG
CAGCCGCTGCATGTGTTAACGAGAGGAGTCTATTCAAAGACACGTTTGTTTTTTGCCTAGCTCAGAATGT
GGCGTTGGCATCGAACCGAAACATAAAACGCAAAACGAACCTTTGGGCTCGTCAGTATGGGTTTGAGCCT
TCAATAGATTCCTTCTATACGGCCCACATATCCACTATTGGCAACAAAATTAGAAAAATTTAGGATTTAG
TTTTAAAATTTGTTCCGCGACATTCTAGAACAATGAAGAAAATGGATACAAATAATAAATCTATCTGCCT
CTTAAAAGTTCCAAATTTCACCACGTCACTGCTTTGATAATGCAGGTCCTCGTCGTCTCTCCTCGGCACG
CTCATCGCCGCCGCATCTCTCTCTAAACCTCTCAATTCTCTCTCTAAAGCCGCACTCTCTTTCTCCAGAG
CCAAACCCATTTGTCCTTTCCCTCAAACCTCTCGACGACCAATCTCCGTATACAAATCCCCAATGAACAA
CCTTTTCAACAGACTCGGATTCGGCTCTCGTCCTCAAGCCCAAGCTGACCCATCTTCCGCCGCAATCGCC
CAAGGACCCGACGATGATGTTCCGTCATCAGGTCAGCAATTCGCGCAATTTGGCGCCGGTTGTTTCTGGG
GAGTGGAGCTAGCTTACCAGAGAGTTCCTGGTGTGACCAAGACCGAGGTTGGGTATAGCCATGGCATCGT
GCACAATCCGAGTTACGAGGATGTCTGTACTGGCACTACGGGACATAACGAGGTTGTTAGAGTTCAGTAT
GATCCCAAAGAGTGTAGCTTTGAGAGCTTGCTTGATGTTTTCTGGAATCGTCATGATCCAACCACCTTGA
ATCGTCAGGTGATTGATTGCTTTAACCCTAAAAATCTAGACGTTATCAGTATCAGATCGTAATTTGAATC
AATAGAGAGCTCTATGTGTGTTCTGCATTTGGGGCTGAATTGTTTATTAGATAACAACGACTAGATTCAC
CTGTTTAGACGAACTCTCTGTCCCTTAGTCTTTAGTTCTACATACATTTGGTAGTCTCAAGTAACTATTG
GCTAAGTTGTTATGAGCTAGTTAGAATCTCAGGCCTTGTTGATATGAGGATTCGTGTTTGATTATGTGGA
AGTGACATTGCCATTTCCATTTTCGTATGCGATCTTGTACTTGAGTCTGTTCTTGTTCATGTTACTATAC
CTACATACCTCAGATCTAGTAACATAGATGACACCGCGCGCGATAATTTATCCTAGTTTGCGCGCTATAT
TTTGTTTTCTATCGCGTATTAAATTATAATTGCGGGACTCTAATCATAAAAACCCATCTCATAAATAACG
TCATGCATTACATGTTAATTATTACATGCTTAACGTAATTCAACAGAAATTATATGATAATCATCGCAAG
ACCGGCAACAGGATTCAATCTTAAGAAACTTTATTGCCAAATGTTTGAACGATCGATTTTATTTATCGTC
GTCATCTTTGTAGTCGATATCGTGATCCTTATAATCTCCATCATGGTCTTTGTAATCTCCCTTGCTCCTT
CCATTAGAAGAAGAGTTCTTATAGTTGTGGAAGAGGTTTACGAGTCGCTCCAGCACCGCAGCACTTTTTG
AGAAGTAACCCGAGAAACCAACCGGAGTGGACGCCGGAGGGAAATCTTCCGCCGGCATAGCAAATGGACG
AACCATTTTCTCCATTGTCTCCAAGCTTAAACAAGAACCTACTTCTTGAAGCCTCTCTGGTCCCATTATC
GGAAGTGTGTGTTCCCTTAGCAATGTCTCTGCCTCGTCGTCATTATTCCTTAAGGGAGACAAATCAGCTC
CACGGCTAAATGTAAGTTCAATGCGGAATCTTTTCGGGTCCTCAAGTGATACCTCGGTGTTCTCAAAGAG
CCTTAGGACAATGTAACTCATGTAATCGAGTTCCTTGGTTTTACAGAGACGTTCTAAGGCGTTTTGGCAA
ATGAGGCTTTCTTCTCCTAGGAGAGATTCATCAAGGTTACAGTATCGAAGGACGTTCATGAGCGAATGAA
TATGCGATTCAGATGTGAAGTAAAGTCGAGTCCTCACATGACGTTCAGGTGTTTTCACATTTGCATACTT
TGGATCTAATCGGTATTTGGTTTCTTTATCATCATCTTCATCTTTATCACCTGTGCCAGGTCGTCTCAAT
TCATCGCTATTGATAAATAGCTTCGGTTGACTATTTCTATCTTCCCTTTGCGAGGCGGATAATGACAAGA
CTTGTTCTTGGCTTTCTTTCAACTCGGCAACGCTCAGTGCTTCTTCTCGAGTATTCCTCAAGTCTATCAA
GATTTTCCCCATTAAGCGCCGAGCAATCTTTGAACCGATTTTAAGCTTTTGTTGCGGATTGATGCCATAC
TCATTTGGGATTACACCATCTGCAAGTAACTGTGCTACTTTGAAGAGTTCATCTAATCCTTTTAGATCGA
GATGGGAATTATGTAACAGGTCGTACTTGCATGAATCGTAAACATCCGGAATCTGTGCGATTGCAAAGCT
GTCTTTTCTTTCATTGTAGAGATCCCTAGCAAGTTTTATCCACCGAGCAAACATCAGAAGGAATCCTTCA
CTACCACATGGTAATCCAGAAGCAATCCGATCACTGTCAATGTTTGTCTTGCCAAGGGCTTTTGCTTGAT
CATATGGAGGAATTATATCGTATGGCTCAGTGAGGTTCTCGTCCTCATCCATTGCAAGTAGTCTTACTTG
TTCAGTCACATTCTTAGTTAATTTCACCAGTTCACGTAGGAGTTCATGAGCGTTGGGAGGAAGTCCAGCT
CCATCAGTCATCCAAGGGAAATCTTCAGAGGAGACTTGGTCGTCGTCTATCATCTTTGTGCCAGACGTTA
CAATCTCATTCAATCTAGCCTTGGCCGCTTCCATTTCAATGCTGGCATTATCAAGACCATCCAACATGGA
AGAGTCCTTGCTAACCAAAGAAACCAGGATTGGCGTCAGCTGTCCTTCTAGGTCAAGCAGGCCTTTAGCA
AAAGCCGCTGCAGACATCTGAACACGTCCCTCGTCAGAGCTGTAAATTTTAAGGTCATGACGGTACGTAC
TATGGAGACGAAGCAAACCAGTCCCTTCACCTGGATACATATTGTTTCGAAAGTATCTACCAAGTTCTTC
TGCCTGCTTTCTACCAGCGTGTGTTAAAACACCGCCATATTTCAGAACCATAAGGGCCTCTACTGGTCTT
TCTTCTTCGCCATCACCATCGCTTTTTGGTATTTTAACCCACTTCAGCGGCTTCAGTTGAACCTTCCTGT
ATATACCAGAGAAATGTCCTCCCTCTTCAAGGACTGCTTTAACTTGCCGAAGCTTCTCAGCATGTTCAAG
GTCCTCTGCATCACTATCACTTTCACGACCTGGTCTTGTACGGGGAACTAACATTCTTGTGGCATCTAAT
AGATCTTGCAACTGGACGGCACTCTTAAGTTTGGTTTCAGCTCTTGGCTTTCCACCATTGTACTTCAACA
TTAGGTTTAATAGTTTTTCCTCTGTAACTTTTAGTTTCACTTTCTGCTTGGGAGTTCTATCGCCATGTCG
AACAACAGCAATGACACAACGTAGCTCTTCTGACTGCCCAAAAGTGCCGATGATGCCACTTCCCTGGCGA
GTTAGACCTTCATTAGATTGTACAGGTTCATTGACCTTCCATGGCAAGGTGGGAGGAAGAGTGGATGAGA
GATGAGGAGCTTTTGCATCCAAACACATTTTCCTTAGCACACACGCAGCATCGTCATAATACTTGTATGA
GTTCTTCACAAAACTCCATCCATTGACATCACAAACATATGAACAGCCCTCAGATCGTAGAAGATCAAAC
CCACAGACCGCTTGCCTAAATGCAATGCAAACTTCTCTAGCCATTTGCTTTTCAGCAGGTGTAAGCAATA
CTGGATATCTCACTTCCTTCCCATCTGTATTCCTCATAACAACACCATCAACAACAGGTGACTTTCTTGC
TTCAGCATGTGCGTATTCAGGACCCACTGTATAGACCTTGACATCAGTTCCTCCGGTGGCCATAAACTCC
TCGTATATATAAGAGCCTTCTCTCCTTACCCTTCTGACGTCAGGATGAAATTCACTTGATCGGTTCCCAA
TCTTGCGAAACAATTCTTTCATGCCTCCACCTGCCGAGCTAGGGTAGTATATCATTATACTATGGTCATC
TCCATTGACAGGCTTTTCCACAAATGGCTTCCAGAAGCGTTCACCATGGACCTCAACAAAATCTTCTTCC
TCGACAAAATAATGAAGGTCTTGATTTGGTACCTTTCTATTGACACAAGCATACCTAGGAACTGGGATGC
CATACATCTCAAGATGCTCATACACCTTCCGGCGATCATGAAGAAGATATTGCGGATCAAGTTCATTCAC
TAAAAATGGCTTTCTTAAAGCAGCATATGCCTGAGCCTTCTCAAGAGGATATCCAGAGGAATGAAAAGCA
ATCAAGCAATCACAAATGGGCCAACTTTCTATTGGATCTTCAAGTATAACTTTATCCCCAAAATGTAAGA
TCTCAAATTCACCAAAAGACTGGAGTCTGTCGAGAATTTCCCCCATGGGAGCTGAGAAAACCTTCTTTTC
CATGACGCAGACTCCAATCTTTATCTTCTCACCAACACCACTTGCTCCTTCTTCCATCTCCATGGTGCTT
CCAGACTGTTAATCAGAAAAACTCAGATTAATCGACAAATTCGATCGCACAAACTAGAAACTAACACCAG
ATCTAGATAGAAATCACAAATCGAAGAGTAATTATTCGACAAAACTCAAATTATTTGAACAAATCGGATG
ATATCTATGAAACCCTAATCGAGAATTAAGATGATATCTAACGATCAAACCCAGAAAATCGTATTCGATC
TAAGATTAACAGAATCTAAACCAAAGAACATATACGAAATTGGGATCGAACGAAAACAAAATCGAAGATT
TTGAGAGAATAAGGAACACAGAAATTTACCTTGATCACGGTAGAGAGAATTGAGAGAAAGTTTTTAAGAT
TTTGAGAAATTGAAATCTGAATTGTGAAGAAGAAGAGCTCTTTGGGTATTGTTTTATAGAAGAAGAAGAA
GAAAAGACGAGGACGACTAGGTCACGAGAAAGCTAAGGCGGTGAAGCAATAGCTAATAATAAAATGACAC
GTGTATTGAGCGTTGTTTACACGCAAAGTTGTTTTTGGCTAATTGCCTTATTTTTAGGTTGAGGAAAAGT
ATTTGTGCTTTGAGTTGATAAACACGACTCGTGTGTGCCGGCTGCAACCACTTTGACGCCGTTTATTACT
GACTCGTCGACAACCACAATTTCTAACGGTCGTCATAAGATCCAGCCGTTGAGATTTAACGATCGTTACG
ATTTATATTTTTTTAGCATTATCGTTTTATTTTTTAAATATACGGTGGAGCTGAAAATTGGCAATAATTG
AACCGTGGGTCCCACTGCATTGAAGCGTATTTCGTATTTTCTAGAATTCTTCGTGCTTTATTTCTTTTCC
TTTTTGTTTTTTTTTGCCATTTATCTAATGCAAGTGGGCTTATAAAATCAGTGAATTTCTTGGAAAAGTA
ACTTCTTTATCGTATAACATATTGTGAAATTATCCATTTCTTTTAATTTTTTAGTGTTATTGGATATTTT
TGTATGATTATTGATTTGCATAGGATAATGACTTTTGTATCAAGTTGGTGAACAAGTCTCGTTAAAAAAG
GCAAGTGGTTTGGTGACTCGATTTATTCTTGTTATTTAATTCATATATCAATGGATCTTATTTGGGGCCT
GGTCCATATTTAACACTCGTGTTCAGTCCAATGACCAATAATATTTTTTCATTAATAACAATGTAACAAG
AATGATACACAAAACATTCTTTGAATAAGTTCGCTATGAAGAAGGGAACTTATCCGGTCCTAGATCATCA
GTTCATACAAACCTCCATAGAGTTCAACATCTTAAACAAGAATATCCTGATCTGAAGAATGTGGAGGCTT
TAGTCCCTTGGATACTTGGGAGGCTGTGGAAGAACAGAAACGAGCTGGTGCTTAAAGGGAGGGAATTTGG
AACCAATGAGGTATTAGTAAGGACACAAGAAGATGCAGATGAGTGGATTAGAAGGAAAGAGGCTCAGAAT
GTAAGGAAAGCACCAACCACAACACCGTCGGGACAGACGAGAAACATGGGAAGCTCCACCACAATCTTGG
GTTAAGTGCAACTTTGATGGGGCATGGCCAACAGAAGGATTAAAATGTGGCTTAGGGTGGGTGCTTCGCG
ATCATACAGGGAAGGTGTTATGGTTAGGTGCAAGAGCTGTGGTAAAAGTAAGAAGCGTGCTGGAAGTAGA
AGTGGAGGCTCTTAGATGGGCTGTGCTGTCATTATCCCGATTCAATTATAGGAAGATCATTTTTGAGGTG
GATTCTCAGCAACTTGTGTCTTTGGTTACATGAAAGTTATGCTTGTCAAGTCTCAATCCAATTATCCAAG
ACATAAAGTATCTACTTAGCAAGTTTGAGGATTTTATGCTTGTGCATACAAGCCGAGAAGGAAATGGAGT
GGCAGATAGAATAGCTAAGGAATCTCTTTCTTTTGAGAATTATGATCTAAAGTTGTATTCTATTGTACCA
ATTTGGGTTAAAAGCTCTGTTGAGCTAGACTCCGCTCTGTTGTCTTCTCTGGTTTAAACTATCAGTGTTT
GACAGGATATATTGGCGGGTAAACCTAAGAGAAAAGAGCGTTTATTAGAATAATCGGATATTTAAAAGGG
CGTGAAAAGGTTTATCCGTTCGTCCATTTGTATGTGCATGCCAACCACAGGGTTCCCCTCGGGATCAAAG
TACTTTGATCCAACCCCTCCGCTGCTATAGTGCAGTCGGCTTCTGACGTTCAGTGCAGCCTTCTTCTGAA
AACGACATGTCGCACAAGTCCTAAGTTACGCGACAGGCTGCCGCCCTGCCCTTTTCCTGGCGTTTTCTTG
TCGCGTGTTTTAGTCGCATAAAGTAGAATACTTGCGACTAGAACCGGAGACATTACGCCATGAACAAGAG
CGCCGCCGCTGGCCTGCTGGGCTATGCCCGCGTCAGCACCGACGACCAGGACTTGACCAACCAACGGGCC
GAACTGCACGCGGCCGGCTGCACCAAGCTGTTTTCCGAGAAGATCACCGGCACCAGGCGCGACCGCCCGG
AGCTGGCCAGGATGCTTGACCACCTACGCCCTGGCGACGTTGTGACAGTGACCAGGCTAGACCGCCTGGC
CCGCAGCACCCGCGACCTACTGGACATTGCCGAGCGCATCCAGGAGGCCGGCGCGGGCCTGCGTAGCCTG
GCAGAGCCGTGGGCCGACACCACCACGCCGGCCGGCCGCATGGTGTTGACCGTGTTCGCCGGCATTGCCG
AGTTCGAGCGTTCCCTAATCATCGACCGCACCCGGAGCGGGCGCGAGGCCGCCAAGGCCCGAGGCGTGAA
GTTTGGCCCCCGCCCTACCCTCACCCCGGCACAGATCGCGCACGCCCGCGAGCTGATCGACCAGGAAGGC
CGCACCGTGAAAGAGGCGGCTGCACTGCTTGGCGTGCATCGCTCGACCCTGTACCGCGCACTTGAGCGCA
GCGAGGAAGTGACGCCCACCGAGGCCAGGCGGCGCGGTGCCTTCCGTGAGGACGCATTGACCGAGGCCGA
CGCCCTGGCGGCCGCCGAGAATGAACGCCAAGAGGAACAAGCATGAAACCGCACCAGGACGGCCAGGACG
AACCGTTTTTCATTACCGAAGAGATCGAGGCGGAGATGATCGCGGCCGGGTACGTGTTCGAGCCGCCCGC
GCACATCTCAACCGTGCGGCTGCATGAAATCCTGGCCGGTTTGTCTGATGCCAAGCTGGCGGCCTGGCCG
GCCAGCTTGGCCGCTGAAGAAACCGAGCGCCGCCGTCTAAAAAGGTGATGTGTATTTGAGTAAAACAGCT
TGCGTCATGCGGTCGCTGCGTATATGATGCGATGAGTAAATAAACAAATACGCAAGGGGAACGCATGAAG
GTTATCGCTGTACTTAACCAGAAAGGCGGGTCAGGCAAGACGACCATCGCAACCCATCTAGCCCGCGCCC
TGCAACTCGCCGGGGCCGATGTTCTGTTAGTCGATTCCGATCCCCAGGGCAGTGCCCGCGATTGGGCGGC
CGTGCGGGAAGATCAACCGCTAACCGTTGTCGGCATCGACCGCCCGACGATTGACCGCGACGTGAAGGCC
ATCGGCCGGCGCGACTTCGTAGTGATCGACGGAGCGCCCCAGGCGGCGGACTTGGCTGTGTCCGCGATCA
AGGCAGCCGACTTCGTGCTGATTCCGGTGCAGCCAAGCCCTTACGACATATGGGCCACCGCCGACCTGGT
GGAGCTGGTTAAGCAGCGCATTGAGGTCACGGATGGAAGGCTACAAGCGGCCTTTGTCGTGTCGCGGGCG
ATCAAAGGCACGCGCATCGGCGGTGAGGTTGCCGAGGCGCTGGCCGGGTACGAGCTGCCCATTCTTGAGT
CCCGTATCACGCAGCGCGTGAGCTACCCAGGCACTGCCGCCGCCGGCACAACCGTTCTTGAATCAGAACC
CGAGGGCGACGCTGCCCGCGAGGTCCAGGCGCTGGCCGCTGAAATTAAATCAAAACTCATTTGAGTTAAT
GAGGTAAAGAGAAAATGAGCAAAAGCACAAACACGCTAAGTGCCGGCCGTCCGAGCGCACGCAGCAGCAA
GGCTGCAACGTTGGCCAGCCTGGCAGACACGCCAGCCATGAAGCGGGTCAACTTTCAGTTGCCGGCGGAG
GATCACACCAAGCTGAAGATGTACGCGGTACGCCAAGGCAAGACCATTACCGAGCTGCTATCTGAATACA
TCGCGCAGCTACCAGAGTAAATGAGCAAATGAATAAATGAGTAGATGAATTTTAGCGGCTAAAGGAGGCG
GCATGGAAAATCAAGAACAACCAGGCACCGACGCCGTGGAATGCCCCATGTGTGGAGGAACGGGCGGTTG
GCCAGGCGTAAGCGGCTGGGTTGCCTGCCGGCCCTGCAATGGCACTGGAACCCCCAAGCCCGAGGAATCG
GCGTGAGCGGTCGCAAACCATCCGGCCCGGTACAAATCGGCGCGGCGCTGGGTGATGACCTGGTGGAGAA
GTTGAAGGCCGCGCAGGCCGCCCAGCGGCAACGCATCGAGGCAGAAGCACGCCCCGGTGAATCGTGGCAA
GCGGCCGCTGATCGAATCCGCAAAGAATCCCGGCAACCGCCGGCAGCCGGTGCGCCGTCGATTAGGAAGC
CGCCCAAGGGCGACGAGCAACCAGATTTTTTCGTTCCGATGCTCTATGACGTGGGCACCCGCGATAGTCG
CAGCATCATGGACGTGGCCGTTTTCCGTCTGTCGAAGCGTGACCGACGAGCTGGCGAGGTGATCCGCTAC
GAGCTTCCAGACGGGCACGTAGAGGTTTCCGCAGGGCCGGCCGGCATGGCCAGTGTGTGGGATTACGACC
TGGTACTGATGGCGGTTTCCCATCTAACCGAATCCATGAACCGATACCGGGAAGGGAAGGGAGACAAGCC
CGGCCGCGTGTTCCGTCCACACGTTGCGGACGTACTCAAGTTCTGCCGGCGAGCCGATGGCGGAAAGCAG
AAAGACGACCTGGTAGAAACCTGCATTCGGTTAAACACCACGCACGTTGCCATGCAGCGTACGAAGAAGG
CCAAGAACGGCCGCCTGGTGACGGTATCCGAGGGTGAAGCCTTGATTAGCCGCTACAAGATCGTAAAGAG
CGAAACCGGGCGGCCGGAGTACATCGAGATCGAGCTAGCTGATTGGATGTACCGCGAGATCACAGAAGGC
AAGAACCCGGACGTGCTGACGGTTCACCCCGATTACTTTTTGATCGATCCCGGCATCGGCCGTTTTCTCT
ACCGCCTGGCACGCCGCGCCGCAGGCAAGGCAGAAGCCAGATGGTTGTTCAAGACGATCTACGAACGCAG
TGGCAGCGCCGGAGAGTTCAAGAAGTTCTGTTTCACCGTGCGCAAGCTGATCGGGTCAAATGACCTGCCG
GAGTACGATTTGAAGGAGGAGGCGGGGCAGGCTGGCCCGATCCTAGTCATGCGCTACCGCAACCTGATCG
AGGGCGAAGCATCCGCCGGTTCCTAATGTACGGAGCAGATGCTAGGGCAAATTGCCCTAGCAGGGGAAAA
AGGTCGAAAAGGACTCTTTCCTGTGGATAGCACGTACATTGGGAACCCAAAGCCGTACATTGGGAACCGG
AACCCGTACATTGGGAACCCAAAGCCGTACATTGGGAACCGGTCACACATGTAAGTGACTGATATAAAAG
AGAAAAAAGGCGATTTTTCCGCCTAAAACTCTTTAAAACTTATTAAAACTCTTAAAACCCGCCTGGCCTG
TGCATAACTGTCTGGCCAGCGCACAGCCGAAGAGCTGCAAAAAGCGCCTACCCTTCGGTCGCTGCGCTCC
CTACGCCCCGCCGCTTCGCGTCGGCCTATCGCGGCCGCTGGCCGCTCAAAAATGGCTGGCCTACGGCCAG
GCAATCTACCAGGGCGCGGACAAGCCGCGCCGTCGCCACTCGACCGCCGGCGCCCACATCAAGGCACCCT
GCCTCGCGCGTTTCGGTGATGACGGTGAAAACCTCTGACACATGCAGCTCCCGGAGACAGTCACAGCTTG
TCTGTAAGCGGATGCCGGGAGCAGACAAGCCCGTCAGGGCGCGTCAGCGGGTGTTGGCGGGTGTCGGGGC
GCAGCCATGACCCAGTCACGTAGCGATAGCGGAGTGTATACTGGCTTAACTATGCGGCATCAGAGCAGAT
TGTACTGAGAGTGCACCATATGCGGTGTGAAATACCGCACAGATGCGTAAGGAGAAAATACCGCATCAGG
CGCTCTTCCGCTTCCTCGCTCACTGACTCGCTGCGCTCGGTCGTTCGGCTGCGGCGAGCGGTATCAGCTC
ACTCAAAGGCGGTAATACGGTTATCCACAGAATCAGGGGATAACGCAGGAAAGAACATGTGAGCAAAAGG
CCAGCAAAAGGCCAGGAACCGTAAAAAGGCCGCGTTGCTGGCGTT
Features (pLannotate 1.2.2; 19 found; start..end, strand, type, name):
      1..589     -  rep_origin     ori: high-copy-number ColE1/pMB1/pBR322/pUC origin of replication
    750..773     +  promoter       Pc promoter (fragment): intI1 (promoter lies within the coding sequence); class 1 integron promoter
    949..1005    +  CDS            GmR (fragment): gentamycin acetyltransferase; aacC1; confers resistance to gentamycin
   1016..1803    +  CDS            SmR (fragment): aminoglycoside adenylyltransferase (Murphy, 1985); aadA; confers resistance to spectinomycin and streptomycin
   2181..2205    +  misc_feature   LB T-DNA repeat: left border repeat from nopaline C58 T-DNA
   2499..3191    -  CDS            TagRFP: TagRFP is a basic (constitutively fluorescent) red fluorescent protein published in 2007, derived from Entacmaea quadricolor. It has very low acid sensitivity.
   3192..3908    -  CDS            OLEO2_BRANA: Experimental evidence at protein level: Swiss-Prot protein existence level 1. May have a structural role to stabilize the lipid body during desiccation of the seed by preventing coalescence of the oil. Probably interacts with both lipid and phospholipid moieties of lipid bodies. May also provide recognition signals for specific lipase anchorage in lipolysis during seedling growth. From Brassica napus (Rape).
   4481..4978    +  CDS            MSR4 (fragment): MSRA4_ARATH - Also known as PMSR, PMSR4. Experimental evidence at protein level: Swiss-Prot protein existence level 1. Catalyzes the reduction of methionine sulfoxide (MetSO) to methionine in proteins. Plays a protective role against oxidative stress by restoring activity to proteins that have been inactivated by methionine oxidation. Prevents the methionine sulfoxidation of the heat shock protein HSP21 and its subsequent inactivation. MSRA family specifically reduces the MetSO S-enantiomer. From Arabidopsis thaliana (Mouse-ear cress).
   5333..5584    -  terminator     NOS terminator: nopaline synthase terminator and poly(A) signal
   5592..5615    -  CDS            3xFLAG (fragment): three tandem FLAG® epitope tags
   5664..8813    -  CDS            VIP1: VIP1L_ARATH - Also known as QVE7 From Arabidopsis thaliana (Mouse-ear cress).
  10850..10874   +  misc_feature   RB T-DNA repeat: right border repeat from nopaline C58 T-DNA
  11214..11615   +  CDS            Y4CG_SINFN (fragment): Protein inferred from homology: Swiss-Prot protein existence level 3. From Sinorhizobium fredii (strain NBRC 101917 / NGR234).
  12175..12804   +  CDS            pVS1 StaA: stability protein from the Pseudomonas plasmid pVS1 (Heeb et al., 2000)
  13233..14306   +  CDS            pVS1 RepA: replication protein from the Pseudomonas plasmid pVS1 (Heeb et al., 2000)
  14372..14566   +  rep_origin     pVS1 oriV: origin of replication for the Pseudomonas plasmid pVS1 (Heeb et al., 2000)
  14769..14808   +  CDS            rop (fragment): Rop protein, which maintains plasmids at low copy number; rop
  14910..15050   +  misc_feature   bom: basis of mobility region from pBR322
  15055..15188   -  rep_origin     RSF ori (fragment): Plasmids containing the RSF 1030 origin of replication can be propagated in E. coli cells that contain additional plasmids with compatible origins.
