[The description below was written by a language model from this plasmid's Addgene catalogue record and pLannotate feature annotations shown in this document.]
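Description:
proUBI10::VIH2-FL::FLAG-R722S-D724A-T726A is a 15.2 kb binary T-DNA plant expression vector assembled by Golden Gate cloning in the LIIbeta F 1-2 backbone, intended for ubiquitous expression of a mutant inositol pyrophosphate kinase/phosphatase in Arabidopsis. The backbone carries a high-copy ColE1/pUC-type origin for propagation in E. coli, together with the pVS1 oriV, RepA and StaA functions that normally support replication and stable maintenance in Agrobacterium, plus a pBR322 bom region. Bacterial selection is by spectinomycin through the aadA (SmR) gene.

Nopaline-type left and right border repeats delimit the transferred region. It contains the full-length, 3,150 bp Arabidopsis VIH2 coding sequence (a PPIP5K, listed in the catalogue under the gene name VIP1) with the substitutions R722S, D724A and T726A. The coding sequence is fused at its C terminus to a 3xFLAG epitope supplied by the backbone and is followed by the NOS terminator. The name and stated purpose indicate the UBI10 (ubiquitin 10) promoter as the driver. It is not annotated in the feature table, although roughly 2 kb of unannotated sequence lies upstream of the coding sequence, before the right border.

The second cassette, near the left border, encodes an oleosin–TagRFP fusion. This is the "OLEO-Red" marker, which lets transformed seeds be picked by red fluorescence instead of antibiotic or herbicide selection. A fragment matching Arabidopsis MSR4 lies between the two cassettes, and the record does not explain its role.

The associated publication concerns a small signaling domain that controls PPIP5K phosphatase activity in phosphate homeostasis. This suggests the triple mutant is used to test that regulation in planta, with the FLAG tag available for detecting the protein.
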