Addgene plasmid #238339: proUBI10::VIH2-FL::FLAG-R722S-D724A-T726A
Purpose: proUBI10::VIH2-FL::FLAG-R722S-D724A-T726A ubiquitous expression in Arabidopsis plants
Depositing lab: Michael Hothorn. Depositing organization: University of Geneva. Publication: A small signaling domain controls PPIP5K phosphatase activity in phosphate homeostasis. Raia P, Lee K, Bartsch SM, Rico-Resendiz F, Portugal-Calisto D, Vadas O, Panse VG, Fiedler D, Hothorn M. Nat Commun. 2025 Feb 19;16(1):1753. doi: 10.1038/s41467-025-56937-0. PubMed 39966396.
Backbone
  Vector backbone: LIIbeta F 1-2
  Vector type: Plant Expression
  Selectable markers: OLEO-Red seed coat fluorescent protein
Growth in bacteria
  Bacterial resistance: Spectinomycin, 50 μg/mL
  Growth temperature: 37°C
  Growth strain: DH5alpha
  Copy number: High Copy
Gene/Insert
  Gene/Insert name: VIP1 (alt names: VIH2; PPIP5K)
  Species: A. thaliana (mustard weed)
  Insert size (bp): 3150
  Mutation: AtVIH2-R722S-D724A-T726A
  Entrez Gene: VIP1 (a.k.a. AT1G43700, AtVIP1, F2J6.6, F2J6_6, SUE3, VIRE2-INTERACTING PROTEIN, VIRE2-interacting protein 1, sulphate utilization efficiency 3)
  Tag / fusion protein: 3x Flag-tag (C terminal on backbone)
  Cloning method: Golden Gate
Terms and licenses: Academic/Nonprofit Terms; Industry Terms: Not Available to Industry
How to cite: proUBI10::VIH2-FL::FLAG-R722S-D724A-T726A was a gift from Michael Hothorn (Addgene plasmid # 238339 ; http://n2t.net/addgene:238339 ; RRID:Addgene_238339)
